Addgene plasmid #171319: pFTK047
Purpose: Part Plasmid Entry Vector (LVL0) from the Fungal Modular Cloning ToolKit.
Depositing lab: Arnold Driessen. Depositing organization: University of Groningen. Publication: Modular Synthetic Biology Toolkit for Filamentous Fungi. Mozsik L, Pohl C, Meyer V, Bovenberg RAL, Nygard Y, Driessen AJM. ACS Synth Biol. 2021 Nov 2. doi: 10.1021/acssynbio.1c00260. PubMed 34726388.
Backbone
  Vector backbone: pICH41308
  Vector type: Bacterial Expression, Yeast Expression, Synthetic Biology
Growth in bacteria
  Bacterial resistance: Spectinomycin, 50 μg/mL
  Growth temperature: 37°C
  Growth strain: DH5alpha
  Copy number: High Copy
Gene/Insert
  Gene/Insert name: DsRed-NLS fluorescent reporter
  Species: Penicillium, Aspergillus, or other fungal sources
  Mutation: n/a
  Cloning method: Restriction Enzyme; 5′ cloning site Unknown (unknown if destroyed)
Terms and licenses: Academic/Nonprofit Terms; Industry Terms: Not Available to Industry
How to cite: pFTK047 was a gift from Arnold Driessen (Addgene plasmid # 171319 ; http://n2t.net/addgene:171319 ; RRID:Addgene_171319)
