[The description below was written by a language model from this plasmid's Addgene catalogue record and pLannotate feature annotations shown in this document.]
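Description:
pFTK047 is a level 0 (LVL0) part plasmid from the Fungal Modular Cloning ToolKit, a synthetic biology collection for building expression constructs in filamentous fungi. It is built on the pICH41308 backbone, a MoClo-style entry vector, and is small, with a sequenced length of about 3 kb. It is maintained in E. coli through a high-copy ColE1/pUC-type origin. Selection uses spectinomycin, with resistance provided by the aadA adenylyltransferase gene. An AmpR (bla) promoter is annotated upstream of aadA and presumably contributes to its expression. The short integrase, gentamicin acetyltransferase and lacI fragments annotated around the marker and the insert appear to be non-functional remnants of the backbone's origin rather than working elements.

The payload is a single coding-sequence part, a red fluorescent reporter annotated as DsRed-Express. This is a rapidly maturing tetrameric Discosoma-derived protein, and here it is followed at its C-terminal end by two tandem copies of the SV40 large T antigen nuclear localization signal. The fusion should therefore concentrate red fluorescence in the nucleus, which gives a compact signal that is easy to score in fungal hyphae. No fungal promoter or terminator is annotated, which fits the plasmid's role as a storage vector for one standardized part rather than an expression construct. In a modular cloning scheme, such a part is released and combined with promoter and terminator parts into a higher-level transcription unit. The record does not state the flanking restriction sites or overhangs. It lists the insert species only generically as fungal sources, although the reporter and NLS themselves are of coral and viral origin.
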