Features (pLannotate 1.2.2; 9 found; start..end, strand, type, name):
    110..214     +  promoter       AmpR promoter: bla
    205..285     -  CDS            int (fragment): INT2_ECOLX - Protein inferred from homology: Swiss-Prot protein existence level 3. Putative integrase believed to be involved in the insertion of antibiotic resistance genes into plasmids and transposons. From Escherichia coli.
    373..429     +  CDS            GmR (fragment): gentamycin acetyltransferase; aacC1; confers resistance to gentamycin
    436..1224    +  CDS            aadA: S3AD_ECOLX - Experimental evidence at protein level: Swiss-Prot protein existence level 1. Mediates bacterial resistance to the antibiotics streptomycin and spectinomycin. From Escherichia coli.
   1398..1986    +  rep_origin     ori: high-copy-number ColE1/pMB1/pBR322/pUC origin of replication
   2169..2218    +  CDS            lacI (fragment): lac repressor; lacI; The lac repressor binds to the lac operator to inhibit transcription in E. coli. This inhibition can be relieved by adding lactose or isopropyl-β-D-thiogalactopyranoside (IPTG).
   2238..2912    +  CDS            DsRed-Express: DsRed-Express is a basic (constitutively fluorescent) orange fluorescent protein published in 2002, derived from Discosoma sp.. It is reported to be a rapidly-maturing tetramer with low acid sensitivity.
   2928..2948    +  CDS            SV40 NLS: nuclear localization signal of SV40 (simian virus 40) large T antigen
   2952..2972    +  CDS            SV40 NLS: nuclear localization signal of SV40 (simian virus 40) large T antigen
>Addgene plasmid #171319 | pFTK047 | addgene full sequence | sequence record 350881 | Addgene NGS Result
GTGGCTCTTCAGTGGACGAAAGGGCCTCGTGATACGCCTATTTTTATAGGTTAATGTCATGATAATAATG
GTTTCTTAGACGTCAGGTGGCACTTTTCGGGGAAATGTGCGCGGAACCCCTATTTGTTTATTTTTCTAAA
TACATTCAAATATGTATCCGCTCATGAGACAATAACCCTGATAAATGCTTCAATAATATTGAAAAAGGAA
GAGTATGCGCTCACGCAACTGGTCCAGAACCTTGACCGAACGCAGCGGTGGTAACGGCGCAGTGGCGGTT
TTCATGGCTTGTTATGACTGTTTTTTTTTGGGGTACAGTCTATGCCTCGGGCATCCAAGCAGCAAGCGCG
TTACGCCGTGGGTCGATGTTTGATGTTATGGAGCAGCAACGATGTTACGCAGCAGGGCAGTCGCCCTAAA
ACAAAGTTAAACATCATGAGGGAAGCGGTGATCGCCGAAGTATCGACTCAACTATCAGAGGTAGTTGGCG
TCATCGAGCGCCATCTCGAACCGACGTTGCTGGCCGTACATTTGTACGGCTCCGCAGTGGATGGCGGCCT
GAAGCCACACAGCGATATTGATTTGCTGGTTACGGTGACCGTAAGGCTTGATGAAACAACGCGGCGAGCT
TTGATCAACGACCTTTTGGAAACTTCGGCTTCCCCTGGAGAGAGCGAGATTCTCCGCGCTGTAGAAGTCA
CCATTGTTGTGCACGACGACATCATTCCGTGGCGTTATCCAGCTAAGCGCGAACTGCAATTTGGAGAATG
GCAGCGCAATGACATTCTTGCAGGTATCTTCGAGCCAGCCACGATCGACATTGATCTGGCTATCTTGCTG
ACAAAAGCAAGAGAACATAGCGTTGCCTTGGTAGGTCCAGCGGCGGAGGAACTCTTTGATCCGGTTCCTG
AACAGGATCTATTTGAGGCGCTAAATGAAACCTTAACGCTATGGAACTCGCCGCCCGACTGGGCTGGCGA
TGAGCGAAATGTAGTGCTTACGTTGTCCCGCATTTGGTACAGCGCAGTAACCGGCAAAATCGCGCCGAAG
GATGTCGCTGCCGACTGGGCAATGGAGCGCCTGCCGGCCCAGTATCAGCCCGTCATACTTGAAGCTAGAC
AGGCTTATCTTGGACAAGAAGAAGATCGCTTGGCCTCGCGCGCAGATCAGTTGGAAGAATTTGTCCATTA
CGTAAAAGGCGAGATCACCAAGGTAGTCGGCAAATAACTGTCAGACCAAGTTTACTCATATATACTTTAG
ATTGATTTAAAACTTCATTTTTAATTTAAAAGGATCTAGGTGAAGATCCTTTTTGATAATCTCATGACCA
AAATCCCTTAACGTGAGTTTTCGTTCCACTGAGCGTCAGACCCCGTAGAAAAGATCAAAGGATCTTCTTG
AGATCCTTTTTTTCTGCGCGTAATCTGCTGCTTGCAAACAAAAAAACCACCGCTACCAGCGGTGGTTTGT
TTGCCGGATCAAGAGCTACCAACTCTTTTTCCGAAGGTAACTGGCTTCAGCAGAGCGCAGATACCAAATA
CTGTTCTTCTAGTGTAGCCGTAGTTAGGCCACCACTTCAAGAACTCTGTAGCACCGCCTACATACCTCGC
TCTGCTAATCCTGTTACCAGTGGCTGCTGCCAGTGGCGATAAGTCGTGTCTTACCGGGTTGGACTCAAGA
CGATAGTTACCGGATAAGGCGCAGCGGTCGGGCTGAACGGGGGGTTCGTGCACACAGCCCAGCTTGGAGC
GAACGACCTACACCGAACTGAGATACCTACAGCGTGAGCTATGAGAAAGCGCCACGCTTCCCGAAGGGAG
AAAGGCGGACAGGTATCCGGTAAGCGGCAGGGTCGGAACAGGAGAGCGCACGAGGGAGCTTCCAGGGGGA
AACGCCTGGTATCTTTATAGTCCTGTCGGGTTTCGCCACCTCTGACTTGAGCGTCGATTTTTGTGATGCT
CGTCAGGGGGGCGGAGCCTATGGAAAAACGCCAGCAACGCGGCCTTTTTACGGTTCCTGGCCTTTTGCTG
GCCTTTTGCTCACATGTTCTTTCCTGCGTTATCCCCTGATTCTGTGGATAACCGTATTACCGCCTTTGAG
TGAGCTGATACCGCTCGCCGCAGCCGAACGACCGAGCGCAGCGAGTCAGTGAGCGAGGAAGCGGAAGAGC
GCCCAATACGCAAACCGCCTCTCCCCGCGCGTTGGCCGATTCATTAATCACTCTGTGGTCTCAAATGATG
GCCTCCTCCGAGGACGTCATCAAGGAGTTCATGCGCTTCAAGGTGCGCATGGAGGGCTCCGTGAACGGCC
ACGAGTTCGAGATCGAGGGCGAGGGCGAGGGCCGCCCCTACGAGGGCACCCAGACCGCCAAGCTGAAGGT
GACCAAGGGCGGCCCCCTGCCCTTCGCCTGGGACATCCTGTCCCCCCAGTTCCAGTACGGCTCCAAGGTG
TACGTGAAGCACCCCGCCGACATCCCCGACTACAAGAAGCTGTCCTTCCCCGAGGGCTTCAAGTGGGAGC
GCGTGATGAACTTCGAGGACGGCGGCGTGGTGACCGTGACCCAGGACTCCTCCCTGCAGGACGGCTCCTT
CATCTACAAGGTGAAGTTCATCGGCGTGAACTTCCCCTCCGACGGCCCCGTAATGCAGAAGAAAACTATG
GGCTGGGAGGCCTCCACCGAGCGCCTGTACCCCCGCGACGGCGTGCTGAAGGGCGAGATCCACAAGGCCC
TGAAGCTGAAGGACGGCGGCCACTACCTGGTGGAGTTCAAGTCCATCTACATGGCCAAGAAGCCCGTGCA
GCTGCCCGGCTACTACTACGTGGACTCCAAGCTGGACATCACCTCCCACAACGAGGACTACACCATCGTG
GAGCAGTACGAGCGCGCCGAGGGCCGCCACCACCTGTTCCTGAGATCTCGAGCTGATCCAAAAAAGAAGA
GAAAGGTAGATCCAAAAAAGAAGAGAAAGGTAGGATCCACCGCTAGATAAGCTTTGAGACCACGAA
